>Addgene plasmid #178672 | A1-LCD-4D | addgene full sequence | sequence record 356197 | Addgene NGS Result
ATAATGGTTTCTTAGACGTCAGGTGGCACTTTTCGGGGAAATGTGCGCGGAACCCCTATTTGTTTATTTT
TCTAAATACATTCAAATATGTATCCGCTCATGAGACAATAACCCTGATAAATGCTTCAATAATATTGAAA
AAGGAAGAGTATGAGTATTCAACATTTCCGTGTCGCCCTTATTCCCTTTTTTGCGGCATTTTGCCTTCCT
GTTTTTGCTCACCCAGAAACGCTGGTGAAAGTAAAAGATGCTGAAGATCAGTTGGGTGCACGAGTGGGTT
ACATCGAACTGGATCTCAACAGCGGTAAGATCCTTGAGAGTTTTCGCCCCGAAGAACGTTTTCCAATGAT
GAGCACTTTTAAAGTTCTGCTATGTGGCGCGGTATTATCCCGTGTTGACGCCGGGCAAGAGCAACTCGGT
CGCCGCATACACTATTCTCAGAATGACTTGGTTGAGTACTCACCAGTCACAGAAAAGCATCTTACGGATG
GCATGACAGTAAGAGAATTATGCAGTGCTGCCATAACCATGAGTGATAACACTGCGGCCAACTTACTTCT
GACAACGATCGGAGGACCGAAGGAGCTAACCGCTTTTTTGCACAACATGGGGGATCATGTAACTCGCCTT
GATCGTTGGGAACCGGAGCTGAATGAAGCCATACCAAACGACGAGCGTGACACCACGATGCCTGCAGCAA
TGGCAACAACGTTGCGCAAACTATTAACTGGCGAACTACTTACTCTAGCTTCCCGGCAACAATTAATAGA
CTGGATGGAGGCGGATAAAGTTGCAGGACCACTTCTGCGCTCGGCCCTTCCGGCTGGCTGGTTTATTGCT
GATAAATCTGGAGCCGGTGAGCGTGGGTCTCGCGGTATCATTGCAGCACTGGGGCCAGATGGTAAGCCCT
CCCGTATCGTAGTTATCTACACGACGGGGAGTCAGGCAACTATGGATGAACGAAATAGACAGATCGCTGA
GATAGGTGCCTCACTGATTAAGCATTGGTAACTGTCAGACCAAGTTTACTCATATATACTTTAGATTGAT
TTAAAACTTCATTTTTAATTTAAAAGGATCTAGGTGAAGATCCTTTTTGATAATCTCATGACCAAAATCC
CTTAACGTGAGTTTTCGTTCCACTGAGCGTCAGACCCCGTAGAAAAGATCAAAGGATCTTCTTGAGATCC
TTTTTTTCTGCGCGTAATCTGCTGCTTGCAAACAAAAAAACCACCGCTACCAGCGGTGGTTTGTTTGCCG
GATCAAGAGCTACCAACTCTTTTTCCGAAGGTAACTGGCTTCAGCAGAGCGCAGATACCAAATACTGTCC
TTCTAGTGTAGCCGTAGTTAGGCCACCACTTCAAGAACTCTGTAGCACCGCCTACATACCTCGCTCTGCT
AATCCTGTTACCAGTGGCTGCTGCCAGTGGCGATAAGTCGTGTCTTACCGGGTTGGACTCAAGACGATAG
TTACCGGATAAGGCGCAGCGGTCGGGCTGAACGGGGGGTTCGTGCACACAGCCCAGCTTGGAGCGAACGA
CCTACACCGAACTGAGATACCTACAGCGTGAGCTATGAGAAAGCGCCACGCTTCCCGAAGGGAGAAAGGC
GGACAGGTATCCGGTAAGCGGCAGGGTCGGAACAGGAGAGCGCACGAGGGAGCTTCCAGGGGGAAACGCC
TGGTATCTTTATAGTCCTGTCGGGTTTCGCCACCTCTGACTTGAGCGTCGATTTTTGTGATGCTCGTCAG
GGGGGCGGAGCCTATGGAAAAACGCCAGCAACGCGGCCTTTTTACGGTTCCTGGCCTTTTGCTGGCCTTT
TGCTCACATGTTCTTTCCTGCGTTATCCCCTGATTCTGTGGATAACCGTATTACCGCCTTTGAGTGAGCT
GATACCGCTCGCCGCAGCCGAACGACCGAGCGCAGCGAGTCAGTGAGCGAGGAAGCGGAAGAGCGCCTGA
TGCGGTATTTTCTCCTTACGCATCTGTGCGGTATTTCACACCGCAATGGTGCACTCTCAGTACAATCTGC
TCTGATGCCGCATAGTTAAGCCAGTATACACTCCGCTATCGCTACGTGACTGGGTCATGGCTGCGCCCCG
ACACCCGCCAACACCCGCTGACGCGCCCTGACGGGCTTGTCTGCTCCCGGCATCCGCTTACAGACAAGCT
GTGACCGTCTCCGGGAGCTGCATGTGTCAGAGGTTTTCACCGTCATCACCGAAACGCGCGAGGCAGCTGC
GGTAAAGCTCATCAGCGTGGTCGTGAAGCGATTCACAGATGTCTGCCTGTTCATCCGCGTCCAGCTCGTT
GAGTTTCTCCAGAAGCGTTAATGTCTGGCTTCTGATAAAGCGGGCCATGTTAAGGGCGGTTTTTTCCTGT
TTGGTCACTGATGCCTCCGTGTAAGGGGGATTTCTGTTCATGGGGGTAATGATACCGATGAAACGAGAGA
GGATGCTCACGATACGGGTTACTGATGATGAACATGCCCGGTTACTGGAACGTTGTGAGGGTAAACAACT
GGCGGTATGGATGCGGCGGGACCAGAGAAAAATCACTCAGGGTCAATGCCAGCGCTTCGTTAATACAGAT
GTAGGTGTTCCACAGGGTAGCCAGCAGCATCCTGCGATGCAGATCCGGAACATAATGGTGCAGGGCGCTG
ACTTCCGCGTTTCCAGACTTTACGAAACACGGAAACCGAAGACCATTCATGTTGTTGCTCAGGTCGCAGA
CGTTTTGCAGCAGCAGTCGCTTCACGTTCGCTCGCGTATCGGTGATTCATTCTGCTAACCAGTAAGGCAA
CCCCGCCAGCCTAGCCGGGTCCTCAACGACAGGAGCACGATCATGCGCACCCGTGGCCAGGACCCAACGC
TGCCCGAGATGCGCCGCGTGCGGCTGCTGGAGATGGCGGACGCGATGGATATGTTCTGCCAAGGGTTGGT
TTGCGCATTCACAGTTCTCCGCAAGAATTGATTGGCTCCAATTCTTGGAGTGGTGAATCCGTTAGCGAGG
TGCCGCCGGCTTCCATTCAGGTCGAGGTGGCCCGGCTCCATGCACCGCGACGCAACGCGGGGAGGCAGAC
AAGGTATAGGGCGGCGCCTACAATCCATGCCAACCCGTTCCATGTGCTCGCCGAGGCGGCATAAATCGCC
GTGACGATCAGCGGTCCAATGATCGAAGTTAGGCTGGTAAGAGCCGCGAGCGATCCTTGAAGCTGTCCCT
GATGGTCGTCATCTACCTGCCTGGACAGCATGGCCTGCAACGCGGGCATCCCGATGCCGCCGGAAGCGAG
AAGAATCATAATGGGGAAGGCCATCCAGCCTCGCGTCGCGAACGCCAGCAAGACGTAGCCCAGCGCGTCG
GCCGCCATGCCGGCGATAATGGCCTGCTTCTCGCCGAAACGTTTGGTGGCGGGACCAGTGACGAAGGCTT
GAGCGAGGGCGTGCAAGATTCCGAATACCGCAAGCGACAGGCCGATCATCGTCGCGCTCCAGCGAAAGCG
GTCCTCGCCGAAAATGACCCAGAGCGCTGCCGGCACCTGTCCTACGAGTTGCATGATAAAGAAGACAGTC
ATAAGTGCGGCGACGATAGTCATGCCCCGCGCCCACCGGAAGGAGCTGACTGGGTTGAAGGCTCTCAAGG
GCATCGGTCGATCGACGCTCTCCCTTATGCGACTCCTGCATTAGGAAGCAGCCCAGTAGTAGGTTGAGGC
CGTTGAGCACCGCCGCCGCAAGGAATGGTGCATGCAAGGAGATGGCGCCCAACAGTCCCCCGGCCACGGG
GCCTGCCACCATACCCACGCCGAAACAAGCGCTCATGAGCCCGAAGTGGCGAGCCCGATCTTCCCCATCG
GTGATGTCGGCGATATAGGCGCCAGCAACCGCACCTGTGGCGCCGGTGATGCCGGCCACGATGCGTCCGG
CGTAGAGGATCGAGATCTCGATCCCGCGAAATTAATACGACTCACTATAGGGAGACCACAACGGTTTCCC
TCTAGAAATAATTTTGTTTAACTTTAAGAAGGAGATATACATATGTCGTACTACCATCACCATCACCATC
ACCTCGAATCAACAAGTTTGTACAAAAAAGCAGGCTTCGAGAACCTGTATTTTCAGGGTAGCATGGCAAG
CGCAAGCAGCAGCCAGCGTGGTCGTAGCGGTAGCGGTAATTTTGGTGGTGGTCGCGGTGGTGGTTTTGGT
GGCAATGGCAATTTTGGCCGTGGTGGTAATTTTAGCGGTCGTGGTGGCTTTGGCGGTAGCCGTGGCGGTG
GCGGTTATGGCGGTAGTGGTGGTGGCTATAATGGTTTTGGCAATAGCGGTTCAAACTTTGGAGGTGGTGG
CAGTTATAACGGCTTTGGTAATTACAATAATCAGAGCAGCAACTTTGGTCCGATGAAAGGTGGCAATTTC
GGTGGTCGTTCAAGCGGTCCGTATGGTGGCGGAGGTCAGTATTTTGCCAAACCGCGTAATCAAGGTGGCT
ATGGTGGTTCTAGCAGCAGCAGCTCATATGGTAGTGGTCGTCGTTTTTAAGACCCAGCTTTCTTGTACAA
AGTGGTTGATTCGAGGCTGCTAACAAAGCCCGAAAGGAAGCTGAGTTGGCTGCTGCCACCGCTGAGCAAT
AACTAGCATAACCCCTTGGGGCCTCTAAACGGGTCTTGAGGGGTTTTTTGCTGAAAGGAGGAACTATATC
CGGATATCCACAGGACGGGTGTGGTCGCCATGATCGCGTAGTCGATAGTGGCTCCAAGTAGCGAAGCGAG
CAGGACTGGGCGGCGGCCAAAGCGGTCGGACAGTGCTCCGAGAACGGGTGCGCATAGAAATTGCATCAAC
GCATATAGCGCTAGCAGCACGCCATAGTGACTGGCGATGCTGTCGGAATGGACGATATCCCGCAAGAGGC
CCGGCAGTACCGGCATAACCAAGCCTATGCCTACAGCATCCAGGGTGACGGTGCCGAGGATGACGATGAG
CGCATTGTTAGATTTCATACACGGTGCCTGACTGCGTTAGCAATTTAACTGTGATAAACTACCGCATTAA
AGCTTATCGATGATAAGCTGTCAAACATGAGAATTCTTGAAGACGAAAGGGCCTCGTGATACGCCTATTT
TTATAGGTTAATGTCATGATA
Features (pLannotate 1.2.2; 18 found; start..end, strand, type, name):
     46..150     +  promoter       AmpR promoter: bla
    151..1011    +  CDS            AmpR: β-lactamase; bla; confers resistance to ampicillin, carbenicillin, and related antibiotics
   1182..1770    +  rep_origin     ori: high-copy-number ColE1/pMB1/pBR322/pUC origin of replication
   1956..2095    -  misc_feature   bom: basis of mobility region from pBR322
   2197..2388    -  CDS            rop: Rop protein, which maintains plasmids at low copy number; rop
   2405..2785    +  CDS            YPB1_ECOLX: Protein predicted: Swiss-Prot protein existence level 4. From Escherichia coli.
   3027..3931    -  CDS            TcR (fragment): tetracycline efflux protein; tet; confers resistance to tetracycline
   3953..3971    +  promoter       T7 promoter: promoter for bacteriophage T7 RNA polymerase
   4003..4025    +  RBS            RBS: efficient ribosome binding site from bacteriophage T7 gene 10 (Olins and Rangwala, 1989)
   4043..4063    +  CDS            8xHis (fragment): 8xHis affinity tag
   4072..4096    +  protein_bind   attB1: mutant version of attB; recombination site for the Gateway® BP reaction BP Clonase™
   4102..4118    +  CDS            TEV site (fragment): tobacco etch virus (TEV) protease recognition and cleavage site
   4123..4527    +  CDS            HNRNPA1 (fragment): ROA1_BOVIN - Also known as HNRPA1. Experimental evidence at protein level: Swiss-Prot protein existence level 1. Involved in the packaging of pre-mRNA into hnRNP particles, transport of poly(A) mRNA from the nucleus to the cytoplasm and may modulate splice site selection. May bind to specific miRNA hairpins. Binds to the IRES and thereby inhibits the translation of the apoptosis protease activating factor APAF1. From Bos taurus (Bovine).
   4532..4556    -  protein_bind   attB2: mutant version of attB; recombination site for the Gateway® BP reaction BP Clonase™
   4566..4615    +  CDS            SET1 (fragment): solubility-enhancement tag derived from T7 phage gene 10B
   4623..4670    +  terminator     T7 terminator: transcription terminator for bacteriophage T7 RNA polymerase
   4696..4988    -  CDS            TcR (fragment): tetracycline efflux protein; tet; confers resistance to tetracycline
   5036..5064    -  promoter       tet promoter: E. coli promoter for tetracycline efflux protein gene
