[The description below was written by a language model from this plasmid's Addgene catalogue record and pLannotate feature annotations shown in this document.]
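Description:
A1-LCD-4D is a bacterial expression plasmid built on the Gateway destination vector pDEST17, carrying a variant of the low-complexity domain (LCD, residues 186–320) of human hnRNP A1 in which four aspartate residues have been removed. The 5.1 kb plasmid is propagated in E. coli under ampicillin selection via the β-lactamase gene and its native promoter. Replication comes from a pBR322-type ColE1 origin accompanied by the bom mobility region and the rop gene, which is consistent with the low copy number listed in the record. Disrupted fragments of the tetracycline resistance gene and its promoter flank the expression cassette; these are remnants of the pBR322-derived backbone and would not be expected to confer resistance.

The expression cassette runs from a T7 promoter and a phage T7 gene 10 ribosome binding site through an N-terminal histidine tag (recorded as 6xHis), an attB1 site, a TEV protease recognition sequence and the HNRNPA1 fragment, and ends with attB2 and a T7 terminator. The attB sites are the scars of the Gateway recombination used to insert the coding sequence. The TEV site lies between the tag and the LCD, so the tag could be cleaved off after affinity purification. The automated annotation matched the insert to the bovine orthologue, but the catalogue lists it as human. A short SET1 hit downstream of attB2 is probably vector sequence rather than part of the product. Transcription requires a host supplying T7 RNA polymerase. The construct produces recombinant protein for studying how charged residues and other sequence features affect the phase behaviour of disordered prion-like domains.
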