Addgene plasmid #178672: A1-LCD-4D
Purpose: Bacterial expression of N-terminally 6His tagged A1-LCD with four Asp residues removed (LCD: low-complexity domain, aa 186-320)
Depositing lab: Tanja Mittag. Depositing organization: St. Jude Children's Research Hospital. Publication: Deciphering how naturally occurring sequence features impact the phase behaviours of disordered prion-like domains. Bremer A, Farag M, Borcherds WM, Peran I, Martin EW, Pappu RV, Mittag T. Nat Chem. 2022 Feb;14(2):196-207. doi: 10.1038/s41557-021-00840-w. Epub 2021 Dec 20. PubMed 34931046.
Backbone
  Vector backbone: pDEST17
  Vector type: Bacterial Expression
Growth in bacteria
  Bacterial resistance: Ampicillin, 100 μg/mL
  Growth temperature: 37°C
  Growth strain: DH5alpha
  Copy number: Low Copy
Gene/Insert
  Gene/Insert name: A1-LCD-4D
  Species: H. sapiens (human)
  Mutation: four Asp residues removed
  Entrez Gene: HNRNPA1 (a.k.a. ALS19, ALS20, HNRPA1, HNRPA1L3, IBMPFD3, MPD3, UP 1, hnRNP A1, hnRNP-A1)
  Tag / fusion protein: 6xHis (N terminal on insert)
  Cloning method: Gateway Cloning
Terms and licenses: Academic/Nonprofit Terms; Industry Terms: Not Available to Industry
How to cite: A1-LCD-4D was a gift from Tanja Mittag (Addgene plasmid # 178672 ; http://n2t.net/addgene:178672 ; RRID:Addgene_178672)
